Addgene plasmid #132001: pDONR221_SLC22A9
Purpose: Gateway entry clone with codon-optimized ORF sequence for subcloning into custom expression vectors
Depositing lab: RESOLUTE Consortium & Giulio Superti-Furga. Depositing organization: CeMM Research Center for Molecular Medicine. Publication: The RESOLUTE consortium: unlocking SLC transporters for drug discovery. Superti-Furga G, Lackner D, Wiedmer T, Ingles-Prieto A, Barbosa B, Girardi E, Goldmann U, Gurtl B, Klavins K, Klimek C, Lindinger S, Lineiro-Retes E, Muller AC, Onstein S, Redinger G, Reil D, Sedlyarov V, Wolf G, Crawford M, Everley R, ... Steppan CM. Nat Rev Drug Discov. 2020 Jul;19(7):429-430. doi: 10.1038/d41573-020-00056-6. PubMed 32265506.
Backbone
  Vector backbone: pDONR221
  Backbone manufacturer: Thermo Fisher Scientific
  Backbone size w/o insert (bp): 2550
  Vector type: Mammalian Expression
Growth in bacteria
  Bacterial resistance: Kanamycin, 50 μg/mL
  Growth temperature: 37°C
  Growth strain: Stbl3
  Copy number: High Copy
Gene/Insert
  Gene/Insert name: SLC22A9 (alt name: OAT4, FLJ23666, UST3, OAT7)
  Species: H. sapiens (human)
  Insert size (bp): 1659
  Entrez Gene: SLC22A9 (a.k.a. HOAT4, OAT4, OAT7, UST3H, ust3)
  Cloning method: Gateway Cloning
  Sequencing primers: 5′ M13-fwd; 3′ M13-rev
Terms and licenses: Academic/Nonprofit Terms; Industry Terms
Depositor comments: For more information on the full Resolute plasmid collection, please see www.addgene.org/depositor-collections/re-solute/. Please provide your feedback on this plasmid to the RESOLUTE consortium by filling out their RESOLUTE repository feedback form: https://forms.office.com/Pages/ResponsePage.aspx?id=0e05yklzmkS7rjFGQL4N7z4feCLQvEJAmVcOCM_u885UN1JJRko0Ukg4TVQwNTZLOUxPQVJWT1NHUCQlQCN0PWcu
How to cite: pDONR221_SLC22A9 was a gift from RESOLUTE Consortium & Giulio Superti-Furga (Addgene plasmid # 132001 ; http://n2t.net/addgene:132001 ; RRID:Addgene_132001)
