[The description below was written by a language model from this plasmid's Addgene catalogue record and pLannotate feature annotations shown in this document.]
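Description:
pDONR221_SLC22A9 is a Gateway entry clone built on the pDONR221 backbone (Thermo Fisher Scientific) and carrying a codon-optimized open reading frame for human SLC22A9, also known as OAT7, OAT4 or UST3. The full sequenced plasmid is about 4.2 kb. It is propagated in E. coli through a high-copy ColE1/pUC-type origin of replication and selected with kanamycin via an aminoglycoside phosphotransferase (KanR) gene. Although the catalogue lists the vector type as mammalian expression, the feature table shows no eukaryotic promoter or polyadenylation signal. The plasmid therefore serves as a donor of the ORF rather than as an expression construct in its own right.

The 1,659 bp SLC22A9 coding sequence sits between attL1 and attL2 sites, the recombination sites used in the Gateway LR Clonase reaction. This arrangement allows directional, in-frame transfer of the ORF into any attR-containing destination vector that supplies the desired promoter, tags or delivery system. Upstream of attL1 lie the rrnB T1 and T2 transcription terminators, which insulate the insert from read-through transcription in bacteria. A T7 promoter lies beyond attL2, oriented toward the insert on the reverse strand. The short lacI and lacZα fragments annotated near the terminators are backbone remnants with no functional role. M13 forward and reverse priming sites flanking the cassette are listed for sequence verification.

SLC22A9 encodes a sodium-independent organic anion transporter that handles sulfated conjugates of steroids and xenobiotics and is activated by short-chain fatty acids. The clone belongs to the RESOLUTE consortium's collection of solute carrier ORFs, intended for subcloning into custom expression vectors for transporter research.
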