Features (pLannotate 1.2.2; 10 found; start..end, strand, type, name):
    121..213     +  CDS            lacI (fragment): lac repressor; lacI; The lac repressor binds to the lac operator to inhibit transcription in E. coli. This inhibition can be relieved by adding lactose or isopropyl-β-D-thiogalactopyranoside (IPTG).
    268..295     -  terminator     rrnB T2 terminator: transcription terminator T2 from the E. coli rrnB gene
    427..470     +  terminator     rrnB T1 terminator: Escherichia coli rrnB; transcription terminator T1 from the E. coli rrnB gene
    517..553     -  CDS            lacZα (fragment): LacZα fragment of β-galactosidase; lacZ fragment
    569..668     +  protein_bind   attL1: mutant version of attL; recombination site for the Gateway® LR reaction LR Clonase™
    674..2332    +  CDS            SLC22A9: S22A9_HUMAN - Also known as hOAT4, OAT7, UST3. Experimental evidence at protein level: Swiss-Prot protein existence level 1. Sodium-independent organic anion transporter which exhibits high specificity for sulfated conjugates of xenobiotics and steroid hormones. It is also specifically activated by 3 to 5 carbons- containing short-chain fatty acids/SCFAs, including propionate, butyrate and valerate. May operate the exchange of sulfated organic components against short-chain fatty acids/SCFAs at the sinusoidal membrane of hepatocytes. From Homo sapiens (Human).
   2334..2433    -  protein_bind   attL2: mutant version of attL; recombination site for the Gateway® LR reaction LR Clonase™
   2451..2469    -  promoter       T7 promoter: promoter for bacteriophage T7 RNA polymerase
   2603..3412    +  CDS            KanR: aminoglycoside phosphotransferase; aph(3')-Ia; confers resistance to kanamycin in bacteria or G418 (Geneticin®) in eukaryotes
   3559..4147    +  rep_origin     ori: high-copy-number ColE1/pMB1/pBR322/pUC origin of replication
>Addgene plasmid #132001 | pDONR221_SLC22A9 | addgene full sequence | sequence record 260450 | Addgene NGS Result
CTTTCCTGCGTTATCCCCTGATTCTGTGGATAACCGTATTACCGCCTTTGAGTGAGCTGATACCGCTCGC
CGCAGCCGAACGACCGAGCGCAGCGAGTCAGTGAGCGAGGAAGCGGAAGAGCGCCCAATACGCAAACCGC
CTCTCCCCGCGCGTTGGCCGATTCATTAATGCAGCTGGCACGACAGGTTTCCCGACTGGAAAGCGGGCAG
TGAGCGCAACGCAATTAATACGCGTACCGCTAGCCAGGAAGAGTTTGTAGAAACGCAAAAAGGCCATCCG
TCAGGATGGCCTTCTGCTTAGTTTGATGCCTGGCAGTTTATGGCGGGCGTCCTGCCCGCCACCCTCCGGG
CCGTTGCTTCACAACGTTCAAATCCGCTCCCGGCGGATTTGTCCTACTCAGGAGAGCGTTCACCGACAAA
CAACAGATAAAACGAAAGGCCCAGTCTTCCGACTGAGCCTTTCGTTTTATTTGATGCCTGGCAGTTCCCT
ACTCTCGCGTTAACGCTAGCATGGATGTTTTCCCAGTCACGACGTTGTAAAACGACGGCCAGTCTTAAGC
TCGGGCCCCAAATAATGATTTTATTTTGACTGATAGTGACCTGTTCGTTGCAACACATTGATGAGCAATG
CTTTTTTATAATGCCAACTTTGTACAAAAAAGCAGGCTCCACCATGGCATTTCAGGACCTGCTGGGACAC
GCAGGCGATCTGTGGAGATTCCAGATCCTGCAGACCGTGTTTCTGAGCATCTTCGCCGTGGCCACATACC
TGCACTTTATGCTGGAGAACTTCACCGCCTTTATCCCTGGCCACAGGTGCTGGGTGCACATCCTGGACAA
CGATACCGTGTCTGACAATGATACAGGCGCCCTGAGCCAGGACGCACTGCTGAGGATCTCCATCCCCCTG
GATTCTAATATGAGACCTGAGAAGTGTCGGAGATTTGTGCACCCACAGTGGCAGCTGCTGCACCTGAACG
GCACCTTCCCTAATACATCTGACGCCGATATGGAGCCATGCGTGGACGGCTGGGTGTATGATCGCATCAG
CTTCAGCTCCACCATCGTGACAGAGTGGGACCTGGTGTGCGATTCCCAGTCTCTGACCTCCGTGGCCAAG
TTCGTGTTTATGGCAGGAATGATGGTGGGAGGAATCCTGGGAGGACACCTGTCTGACCGGTTTGGCAGGC
GCTTCGTGCTGAGATGGTGCTACCTGCAGGTGGCAATCGTGGGAACCTGTGCCGCCCTGGCCCCAACATT
TCTGATCTATTGCAGCCTGAGGTTCCTGTCCGGCATCGCCGCCATGAGCCTGATCACCAACACAATCATG
CTGATCGCAGAGTGGGCAACCCACAGGTTCCAGGCAATGGGCATCACACTGGGCATGTGCCCCTCCGGCA
TCGCCTTTATGACCCTGGCAGGACTGGCCTTCGCCATCAGGGACTGGCACATCCTGCAGCTGGTGGTGAG
CGTGCCTTACTTCGTGATCTTTCTGACATCTAGCTGGCTGCTGGAGTCCGCCAGGTGGCTGATCATCAAC
AATAAGCCAGAGGAGGGCCTGAAGGAGCTGAGGAAGGCAGCACACCGCAGCGGAATGAAGAACGCCCGGG
ATACCCTGACACTGGAGATCCTGAAGTCCACCATGAAGAAGGAGCTGGAGGCCGCCCAGAAGAAGAAGCC
CTCTCTGTGCGAGATGCTGCACATGCCTAATATCTGTAAGAGGATCAGCCTGCTGTCCTTCACCCGCTTT
GCCAACTTCATGGCCTACTTCGGCCTGAATCTGCACGTGCAGCACCTGGGCAACAACGTGTTCCTGCTGC
AGACACTGTTCGGCGCCGTGATCCTGCTGGCAAACTGCGTGGCACCATGGGCCCTGAAGTATATGAATCG
GAGAGCCTCTCAGATGCTGCTGATGTTTCTGCTGGCCATCTGTCTGCTGGCCATCATCTTCGTGCCTCAG
GAGATGCAGACCCTGAGAGAGGTGCTGGCCACACTGGGACTGGGAGCATCCGCCCTGGCCAACACACTGG
CCTTTGCCCACGGCAATGAAGTGATCCCAACCATCATCAGGGCAAGGGCAATGGGCATCAACGCCACATT
CGCCAATATCGCAGGCGCCCTGGCACCACTGATGATGATCCTGAGCGTGTACAGCCCCCCTCTGCCATGG
ATCATCTATGGCGTGTTCCCCTTTATCTCCGGCTTCGCCTTTCTGCTGCTGCCTGAGACCCGGAACAAGC
CACTGTTTGACACAATCCAGGATGAGAAGAATGAGCGGAAGGACCCAAGAGAGCCCAAGCAGGAGGATCC
CAGAGTGGAGGTGACCCAGTTCGACCCAGCTTTCTTGTACAAAGTTGGCATTATAAGAAAGCATTGCTTA
TCAATTTGTTGCAACGAACAGGTCACTATCAGTCAAAATAAAATCATTATTTGCCATCCAGCTGATATCC
CCTATAGTGAGTCGTATTACATGGTCATAGCTGTTTCCTGGCAGCTCTGGCCCGTGTCTCAAAATCTCTG
ATGTTACATTGCACAAGATAAAAATATATCATCATGAACAATAAAACTGTCTGCTTACATAAACAGTAAT
ACAAGGGGTGTTATGAGCCATATTCAACGGGAAACGTCGAGGCCGCGATTAAATTCCAACATGGATGCTG
ATTTATATGGGTATAAATGGGCTCGCGATAATGTCGGGCAATCAGGTGCGACAATCTATCGCTTGTATGG
GAAGCCCGATGCGCCAGAGTTGTTTCTGAAACATGGCAAAGGTAGCGTTGCCAATGATGTTACAGATGAG
ATGGTCAGACTAAACTGGCTGACGGAATTTATGCCTCTTCCGACCATCAAGCATTTTATCCGTACTCCTG
ATGATGCATGGTTACTCACCACTGCGATCCCCGGAAAAACAGCATTCCAGGTATTAGAAGAATATCCTGA
TTCAGGTGAAAATATTGTTGATGCGCTGGCAGTGTTCCTGCGCCGGTTGCATTCGATTCCTGTTTGTAAT
TGTCCTTTTAACAGCGATCGCGTATTTCGTCTCGCTCAGGCGCAATCACGAATGAATAACGGTTTGGTTG
ATGCGAGTGATTTTGATGACGAGCGTAATGGCTGGCCTGTTGAACAAGTCTGGAAAGAAATGCATAAACT
TTTGCCATTCTCACCGGATTCAGTCGTCACTCATGGTGATTTCTCACTTGATAACCTTATTTTTGACGAG
GGGAAATTAATAGGTTGTATTGATGTTGGACGAGTCGGAATCGCAGACCGATACCAGGATCTTGCCATCC
TATGGAACTGCCTCGGTGAGTTTTCTCCTTCATTACAGAAACGGCTTTTTCAAAAATATGGTATTGATAA
TCCTGATATGAATAAATTGCAGTTTCATTTGATGCTCGATGAGTTTTTCTAATCAGAATTGGTTAATTGG
TTGTAACACTGGCAGAGCATTACGCTGACTTGACGGGACGGCGCAAGCTCATGACCAAAATCCCTTAACG
TGAGTTACGCGTCGTTCCACTGAGCGTCAGACCCCGTAGAAAAGATCAAAGGATCTTCTTGAGATCCTTT
TTTTCTGCGCGTAATCTGCTGCTTGCAAACAAAAAAACCACCGCTACCAGCGGTGGTTTGTTTGCCGGAT
CAAGAGCTACCAACTCTTTTTCCGAAGGTAACTGGCTTCAGCAGAGCGCAGATACCAAATACTGTTCTTC
TAGTGTAGCCGTAGTTAGGCCACCACTTCAAGAACTCTGTAGCACCGCCTACATACCTCGCTCTGCTAAT
CCTGTTACCAGTGGCTGCTGCCAGTGGCGATAAGTCGTGTCTTACCGGGTTGGACTCAAGACGATAGTTA
CCGGATAAGGCGCAGCGGTCGGGCTGAACGGGGGGTTCGTGCACACAGCCCAGCTTGGAGCGAACGACCT
ACACCGAACTGAGATACCTACAGCGTGAGCTATGAGAAAGCGCCACGCTTCCCGAAGGGAGAAAGGCGGA
CAGGTATCCGGTAAGCGGCAGGGTCGGAACAGGAGAGCGCACGAGGGAGCTTCCAGGGGGAAACGCCTGG
TATCTTTATAGTCCTGTCGGGTTTCGCCACCTCTGACTTGAGCGTCGATTTTTGTGATGCTCGTCAGGGG
GGCGGAGCCTATGGAAAAACGCCAGCAACGCGGCCTTTTTACGGTTCCTGGCCTTTTGCTGGCCTTTTGC
TCACATGTT
