>Addgene plasmid #132001 | pDONR221_SLC22A9 | depositor partial sequence | sequence record 253402 | Codon-optimized ORF of SLC22A9
ATGGCATTTCAGGACCTGCTGGGACACGCAGGCGATCTGTGGAGATTCCAGATCCTGCAGACCGTGTTTC
TGAGCATCTTCGCCGTGGCCACATACCTGCACTTTATGCTGGAGAACTTCACCGCCTTTATCCCTGGCCA
CAGGTGCTGGGTGCACATCCTGGACAACGATACCGTGTCTGACAATGATACAGGCGCCCTGAGCCAGGAC
GCACTGCTGAGGATCTCCATCCCCCTGGATTCTAATATGAGACCTGAGAAGTGTCGGAGATTTGTGCACC
CACAGTGGCAGCTGCTGCACCTGAACGGCACCTTCCCTAATACATCTGACGCCGATATGGAGCCATGCGT
GGACGGCTGGGTGTATGATCGCATCAGCTTCAGCTCCACCATCGTGACAGAGTGGGACCTGGTGTGCGAT
TCCCAGTCTCTGACCTCCGTGGCCAAGTTCGTGTTTATGGCAGGAATGATGGTGGGAGGAATCCTGGGAG
GACACCTGTCTGACCGGTTTGGCAGGCGCTTCGTGCTGAGATGGTGCTACCTGCAGGTGGCAATCGTGGG
AACCTGTGCCGCCCTGGCCCCAACATTTCTGATCTATTGCAGCCTGAGGTTCCTGTCCGGCATCGCCGCC
ATGAGCCTGATCACCAACACAATCATGCTGATCGCAGAGTGGGCAACCCACAGGTTCCAGGCAATGGGCA
TCACACTGGGCATGTGCCCCTCCGGCATCGCCTTTATGACCCTGGCAGGACTGGCCTTCGCCATCAGGGA
CTGGCACATCCTGCAGCTGGTGGTGAGCGTGCCTTACTTCGTGATCTTTCTGACATCTAGCTGGCTGCTG
GAGTCCGCCAGGTGGCTGATCATCAACAATAAGCCAGAGGAGGGCCTGAAGGAGCTGAGGAAGGCAGCAC
ACCGCAGCGGAATGAAGAACGCCCGGGATACCCTGACACTGGAGATCCTGAAGTCCACCATGAAGAAGGA
GCTGGAGGCCGCCCAGAAGAAGAAGCCCTCTCTGTGCGAGATGCTGCACATGCCTAATATCTGTAAGAGG
ATCAGCCTGCTGTCCTTCACCCGCTTTGCCAACTTCATGGCCTACTTCGGCCTGAATCTGCACGTGCAGC
ACCTGGGCAACAACGTGTTCCTGCTGCAGACACTGTTCGGCGCCGTGATCCTGCTGGCAAACTGCGTGGC
ACCATGGGCCCTGAAGTATATGAATCGGAGAGCCTCTCAGATGCTGCTGATGTTTCTGCTGGCCATCTGT
CTGCTGGCCATCATCTTCGTGCCTCAGGAGATGCAGACCCTGAGAGAGGTGCTGGCCACACTGGGACTGG
GAGCATCCGCCCTGGCCAACACACTGGCCTTTGCCCACGGCAATGAAGTGATCCCAACCATCATCAGGGC
AAGGGCAATGGGCATCAACGCCACATTCGCCAATATCGCAGGCGCCCTGGCACCACTGATGATGATCCTG
AGCGTGTACAGCCCCCCTCTGCCATGGATCATCTATGGCGTGTTCCCCTTTATCTCCGGCTTCGCCTTTC
TGCTGCTGCCTGAGACCCGGAACAAGCCACTGTTTGACACAATCCAGGATGAGAAGAATGAGCGGAAGGA
CCCAAGAGAGCCCAAGCAGGAGGATCCCAGAGTGGAGGTGACCCAGTTC
